>Addgene plasmid #79715 | CHK2_HUMAN_D0 | depositor partial sequence | sequence record 149037 | Sequence of gene (CHK2_HUMAN) inserted into backbone.
TCAGTTTATCCTAAGGCATTAAGAGATGAATACATCATGTCAAAAACTCTTGGAAGTGGTGCCTGTGGAG
AGGTAAAGCTGGCTTTCGAGAGGAAAACATGTAAGAAAGTAGCCATAAAGATCATCAGCAAAAGGAAGTT
TGCTATTGGTTCAGCAAGAGAGGCAGACCCAGCTCTCAATGTTGAAACAGAAATAGAAATTTTGAAAAAG
CTAAATCATCCTTGCATCATCAAGATTAAAAACTTTTTTGATGCAGAAGATTATTATATTGTTTTGGAAT
TGATGGAAGGGGGAGAGCTGTTTGACAAAGTGGTGGGGAATAAACGCCTGAAAGAAGCTACCTGCAAGCT
CTATTTTTACCAGATGCTCTTGGCTGTGCAGTACCTTCATGAAAACGGTATTATACACCGTGACTTAAAG
CCAGAGAATGTTTTACTGTCATCTCAAGAAGAGGACTGTCTTATAAAGATTACTGATTTTGGGCACTCCA
AGATTTTGGGAGAGACCTCTCTCATGAGAACCTTATGTGGAACCCCCACCTACTTGGCGCCTGAAGTTCT
TGTTTCTGTTGGGACTGCTGGGTATAACCGTGCTGTGGACTGCTGGAGTTTAGGAGTTATTCTTTTTATC
TGCCTTAGTGGGTATCCACCTTTCTCTGAGCATAGGACTCAAGTGTCACTGAAGGATCAGATCACCAGTG
GAAAATACAACTTCATTCCTGAAGTCTGGGCAGAAGTCTCAGAGAAAGCTCTGGACCTTGTCAAGAAGTT
GTTGGTAGTGGATCCAAAGGCACGTTTTACGACAGAAGAAGCCTTAAGACACCCGTGGCTTCAGGATGAA
GACATGAAGAGAAAGTTTCAAGATCTTCTGTCTGAGGAAAATGAATCCACAGCTCTACCCCAGGTTCTAG
CCCAGCCTTCTACTAGTCGAAAGCGGCCCCGTGAAGGGGAAGCCGAGGGTGCCGAG
