>Addgene plasmid #79715 | CHK2_HUMAN_D0 | addgene partial sequence | sequence record 159303 | T7 5'-TAATACGACTCACTATAGGG-3'
CGGAGAGCTCTTTAATTAAGCGGCCGCCCTGCAGGACTCGAGTTCTAGAAATAATTTTGTTTAACTTTAA
GAAGGAGATATACATATGAAATCTTCTCACCATCACCATCACCATCACCATCACCATGAAAACCTGTACT
TCCAATCCAATGCATCAGTTTATCCTAAGGCATTAAGAGATGAATACATCATGTCAAAAACTCTTGGAAG
TGGTGCCTGTGGAGAGGTAAAGCTGGCTTTCGAGAGGAAAACATGTAAGAAAGTAGCCATAAAGATCATC
AGCAAAAGGAAGTTTGCTATTGGTTCAGCAAGAGAGGCAGACCCAGCTCTCAATGTTGAAACAGAAATAG
AAATTTTGAAAAAGCTAAATCATCCTTGCATCATCAAGATTAAAAACTTTTTTGATGCAGAAGATTATTA
TATTGTTTTGGAATTGATGGAAGGGGGAGAGCTGTTTGACAAAGTGGTGGGGAATAAACGCCTGAAAGAA
GCTACCTGCAAGCTCTATTTTTACCAGATGCTCTTGGCTGTGCAGTACCTTCATGAAAACGGTATTATAC
ACCGTGACTTAAAGCCAGAGAATGTTTTACTGTCATCTCAAGAAGAGGACTGTCTTATAAAGATTACTGA
TTTTGGGCACTCCAAGATTTTGGGAGAGACCTCTCTCATGAGAACCTTATGTGGAACCCCCACCTACTTG
GCGCCTGAAGTTCTTGTTTCTGTTGGGACTGCTGGGTATAACCGTGCTGTGGACTGCTGGAGTTTAGGAG
TTATTCTTTTTATCTGCCTTAGTGGGTATCCACCTTTCTCTGAGCATAGGACTCAAGTGTCACTGAAGGA
TCAGATCACCAGTGGAAAATACAACTTCATTCCTGAAGTCTGGGCAGAAGTCTCAGAGAAAGCTCTGGAC
CTTGTCAAGAAGTTGTTGGTAGTGGATCCAAAGGCACGTTTTACCGACCGA
