>Addgene plasmid #79715 | CHK2_HUMAN_D0 | addgene partial sequence | sequence record 159304 | T7term 5'-GCTAGTTATTGCTCAGCGG-3'
TTTCGGGCTTTGTTAGCAGCCGGATCAGCGCGCACGCGTGGTACCGGCCGGCCACCAGGTGGCGCGCCGC
GATCGCGGATCCGTTATCCACTTCCAATGTTATTACTCGGCACCCTCGGCTTCCCCTTCACGGGGCCGCT
TTCGACTAGTAGAAGGCTGGGCTAGAACCTGGGGTAGAGCTGTGGATTCATTTTCCTCAGACAGAAGATC
TTGAAACTTTCTCTTCATGTCTTCATCCTGAAGCCACGGGTGTCTTAAGGCTTCTTCTGTCGTAAAACGT
GCCTTTGGATCCACTACCAACAACTTCTTGACAAGGTCCAGAGCTTTCTCTGAGACTTCTGCCCAGACTT
CAGGAATGAAGTTGTATTTTCCACTGGTGATCTGATCCTTCAGTGACACTTGAGTCCTATGCTCAGAGAA
AGGTGGATACCCACTAAGGCAGATAAAAAGAATAACTCCTAAACTCCAGCAGTCCACAGCACGGTTATAC
CCAGCAGTCCCAACAGAAACAAGAACTTCAGGCGCCAAGTAGGTGGGGGTTCCACATAAGGTTCTCATGA
GAGAGGTCTCTCCCAAAATCTTGGAGTGCCCAAAATCAGTAATCTTTATAAGACAGTCCTCTTCTTGAGA
TGACAGTAAAACATTCTCTGGCTTTAAGTCACGGTGTATAATACCGTTTTCATGAAGGTACTGCACAGCC
AAGAGCATCTGGTAAAAATAGAGCTTGCAGGTAGCTTCTTTCAGGCGTTTATTCCCCACCACTTTGTCAA
ACAGCTCTCCCCCTTCCATCAATTCCAAAACAATATAATAATCTTCTGCATCAAAAAAGTTTTTAATCTT
GATGATGCAAGGATGATTTAGCTTTTTCAAAATTTCTATTTCTGTTTCAACATTGAGAGCTGGGTCTGCC
TCTCTTGCTGAACCAATAGCAAACTTCCTTTTGCTGATGATCTTTATGGCTACTTTCTTA
