[The description below was written by a language model from this plasmid's Addgene catalogue record.]
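Description:
CHK2_HUMAN_D0 is a bacterial expression plasmid that encodes the kinase domain of human CHK2 (gene CHEK2), the checkpoint serine/threonine kinase. It is built on the pET His10 TEV LIC cloning vector (2B-T-10), and the insert was introduced by ligation-independent cloning. The plasmid is selected with ampicillin and is recorded as low copy. The record lists DH5alpha as the propagation strain. The exact residue boundaries of the kinase domain fragment are not given, and no feature table accompanies the entry, so details such as the origin of replication and terminator are not documented here.

Expression is driven by a T7 promoter, so protein production requires a host that supplies T7 RNA polymerase. The backbone contributes an N-terminal His10 tag followed by a TEV protease recognition site. The tag allows the fusion protein to be captured by immobilized metal affinity chromatography, and TEV cleavage can then remove it to leave a near-native kinase domain.

The construct belongs to an open library of human kinase domain constructs designed for automated bacterial expression. It is intended for co-expression with the Lambda phosphatase plasmid that accompanies the set, which the record says enhances bacterial kinase expression. A YopH phosphatase vector is also part of the collection. Keeping the kinase dephosphorylated in this way is generally thought to reduce toxicity to the host and give a more homogeneous product. A typical use would be producing recombinant CHK2 kinase domain for biochemical, biophysical or structural studies.
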