Addgene plasmid #79715: CHK2_HUMAN_D0
Purpose: This plasmid encodes the kinase domain of CHK2. Intended for co-expression with Lambda Phosphatase that accompanies this set to enhance bacterial kinase expression.
Depositing lab: John Chodera & Nicholas Levinson & Markus Seeliger. Depositing organization: Memorial Sloan-Kettering Cancer Center. Publication: An open library of human kinase domain constructs for automated bacterial expression. Albanese SK, Parton DL, Isik M, Rodriguez-Laureano L, Hanson SM, Behr JM, Gradia S, Jeans C, Levinson NM, Seeliger MA, Chodera JD. Biochemistry. 2018 Jul 13. doi: 10.1021/acs.biochem.7b01081. PubMed 30004690.
Backbone
  Vector backbone: pET His10 TEV LIC cloning vector (2B-T-10)
  Backbone manufacturer: Scott Gradia (Addgene plasmid # 78173)
  Vector type: Bacterial Expression
Growth in bacteria
  Bacterial resistance: Ampicillin, 100 μg/mL
  Growth temperature: 37°C
  Growth strain: DH5alpha
  Copy number: Low Copy
Gene/Insert
  Gene/Insert name: CHK2
  Species: H. sapiens (human)
  Entrez Gene: CHEK2 (a.k.a. CDS1, CHK2, HuCds1, LFS2, PP1425, RAD53, TPDS4, hCds1)
  Promoter: T7
  Tag / fusion protein: His10-TEV (N terminal on backbone)
  Cloning method: Ligation Independent Cloning
  Sequencing primers: 5′ T7; 3′ T7 reverse
Terms and licenses: Academic/Nonprofit Terms; Industry Terms: Not Available to Industry
Depositor comments: This plasmid was generated as part of an open library of human kinase domain constructs for automated bacterial expression. The work can be found here doi: http://dx.doi.org/10.1101/038711 The lambda phosphatase expression vector can be found at https://www.addgene.org/79748/ The YopH Phosphatase expression vector can be found at https://www.addgene.org/79749/
How to cite: CHK2_HUMAN_D0 was a gift from John Chodera & Nicholas Levinson & Markus Seeliger (Addgene plasmid # 79715 ; http://n2t.net/addgene:79715 ; RRID:Addgene_79715)
